>Addgene plasmid #183142 | promoter-less mRFP1_Pink | addgene full sequence | sequence record 370838 | Addgene NGS Result
TACTAGTAGCGGCCGCTGCAGTCCGGCAAAAAAGGGCAAGGTGTCACCACCCTGCCCTTTTTCTTTAAAA
CCGAAAAGATTACTTCGCGTTATGCAGGCTTCCTCGCTCACTGACTCGCTGCGCTCGGTCGTTCGGCTGC
GGCGAGCGGTATCAGCTCACTCAAAGGCGGTAATACGGTTATCCACAGAATCAGGGGATAACGCAGGAAA
GAACATGTGAGCAAAAGGCCAGCAAAAGGCCAGGAACCGTAAAAAGGCCGCGTTGCTGGCGTTTTTCCAC
AGGCTCCGCCCCCCTGACGAGCATCACAAAAATCGACGCTCAAGTCAGAGGTGGCGAAACCCGACAGGAC
TATAAAGATACCAGGCGTTTCCCCCTGGAAGCTCCCTCGTGCGCTCTCCTGTTCCGACCCTGCCGCTTAC
CGGATACCTGTCCGCCTTTCTCCCTTCGGGAAGCGTGGCGCTTTCTCATAGCTCACGCTGTAGGTATCTC
AGTTCGGTGTAGGTCGTTCGCTCCAAGCTGGGCTGTGTGCACGAACCCCCCGTTCAGCCCGACCGCTGCG
CCTTATCCGGTAACTATCGTCTTGAGTCCAACCCGGTAAGACACGACTTATCGCCACTGGCAGCAGCCAC
TGGTAACAGGATTAGCAGAGCGAGGTATGTAGGCGGTGCTACAGAGTTCTTGAAGTGGTGGCCTAACTAC
GGCTACACTAGAAGAACAGTATTTGGTATCTGCGCTCTGCTGAAGCCAGTTACCTTCGGAAAAAGAGTTG
GTAGCTCTTGATCCGGCAAACAAACCACCGCTGGTAGCGGTGGTTTTTTTGTTTGCAAGCAGCAGATTAC
GCGCAGAAAAAAAGGATCTCAAGAAGATCCTTTGATCTTTTCTACGGGGTCTGACGCTCAGTGGAACGAA
AACTCACGTTAAGGGATTTTGGTCATGAGATTATCAAAAAGGATCTTCACCTAGATCCTTTTAAATTAAA
AATGAAGTTTTAAATCAATCTAAAGTATATATGAGTAAACTTGGTCTGACAGCTCGAGGCTTGGATTCTC
ACCAATAAAAAACGCCCGGCGGCAACCGAGCGTTCTGAACAAATCCAGATGGAGTTCTGAGGTCATTACT
GGATCTATCAACAGGAGTCCAAGCGAGCTCGATATCAAATTACGCCCCGCCCTGCCACTCATCGCAGTAC
TGTTGTAATTCATTAAGCATTCTGCCGACATGGAAGCCATCACAAACGGCATGATGAACCTGAATCGCCA
GCGGCATCAGCACCTTGTCGCCTTGCGTATAATATTTGCCCATGGTGAAAACGGGGGCGAAGAAGTTGTC
CATATTGGCCACGTTTAAATCAAAACTGGTGAAACTCACCCAGGGATTGGCTGAGACGAAAAACATATTC
TCAATAAACCCTTTAGGGAAATAGGCCAGGTTTTCACCGTAACACGCCACATCTTGCGAATATATGTGTA
GAAACTGCCGGAAATCGTCGTGGTATTCACTCCAGAGCGATGAAAACGTTTCAGTTTGCTCATGGAAAAC
GGTGTAACAAGGGTGAACACTATCCCATATCACCAGCTCACCGTCTTTCATTGCCATACGAAATTCCGGA
TGAGCATTCATCAGGCGGGCAAGAATGTGAATAAAGGCCGGATAAAACTTGTGCTTATTTTTCTTTACGG
TCTTTAAAAAGGCCGTAATATCCAGCTGAACGGTCTGGTTATAGGTACATTGAGCAACTGACTGAAATGC
CTCAAAATGTTCTTTACGATGCCATTGGGATATATCAACGGTGGTATATCCAGTGATTTTTTTCTCCATT
TTAGCTTCCTTAGCTCCTGAAAATCTCGATAACTCAAAAAATACGCCCGGTAGTGATCTTATTTCATTAT
GGTGAAAGTTGGAACCTCTTACGTGCCCGATCAACTCGAGTGCCACCTGACGTCTAAGAAACCATTATTA
TCATGACATTAACCTATAAAAATAGGCGTATCACGAGGCAGAATTTCAGATAAAAAAAATCCTTAGCTTT
CGCTAAGGATGATTTCTGGAATTCGCGGCCGCTTCTAGAGAAAGAGGAGAAATACTAGATGGCTTCCTCC
GAAGACGTTATCAAAGAGTTCATGCGTTTCAAAGTTCGTATGGAAGGTTCCGTTAACGGTCACGAGTTCG
AAATCGAAGGTGAAGGTGAAGGTCGTCCGTACGAAGGTACCCAGACCGCTAAACTGAAAGTTACCAAAGG
TGGTCCGCTGCCGTTCGCTTGGGACATCCTGTCCCCGCAGGTCACTTACGGTTCCAAAGCTTACGTTAAA
CACCCGGCTGACATCCCGGACTACCTGAAACTGTCCTTCCCGGAAGGTTTCAAATGGGAACGTGTTATGA
ACTTCGAAGACGGTGGTGTTGTTACCGTTACCCAGGACTCCTCCCTGCAAGACGGTGAGTTCATCTACAA
AGTTAAACTGCGTGGTACCAACTTCCCGTCCGACGGTCCGGTTATGCAGAAAAAAACCATGGGTTGGGAA
GCTTCCACCGAACGTATGTACCCGGAAGACGGTGCTCTGAAAGGTGAAATCAAAATGCGTCTGAAACTGA
AAGACGGTGGTCACTACGACGCTGAAGTTAAAACCACCTACATGGCTAAAAAACCGGTTCAGCTGCCGGG
TGCTTACAAAACCGACATCAAACTGGACATCACCTCCCACAACGAAGACTACACCATCGTTGAACAGTAC
GAACGTGCTGAAGGTCGTCACTCCACCGGTGCTTAATAACGCTGATAGTGCTAGTGTAGATCGC
Features (pLannotate 1.2.2; 9 found; start..end, strand, type, name):
      1..21      +  misc_feature   BioBrick suffix: universal suffix for all parts
     22..79      +  terminator     his operon terminator: This putative transcriptin terminator from the E. coli his operon has a 2-bp deletion introduced during synthesis. Its efficiency has not been determined.
    274..862     -  rep_origin     ori: high-copy-number ColE1/pMB1/pBR322/pUC origin of replication
   1045..1139    -  terminator     lambda t0 terminator: transcription terminator from phage lambda
   1163..1819    -  CDS            cat: CAT_ECOLX - Experimental evidence at protein level: Swiss-Prot protein existence level 1. This enzyme is an effector of chloramphenicol resistance in bacteria. From Escherichia coli. This protein is used as a marker in many commonly used cloning vectors, such as pACYC184.
   1820..1917    -  promoter       cat promoter: promoter of the E. coli cat gene encoding chloramphenicol acetyltransferase
   2003..2046    -  terminator     bacterial terminator: putative bacterial transcription terminator
   2049..2070    +  misc_feature   BioBrick prefix: BioBrick prefix for parts that do not start with "ATG"
   2089..2763    +  CDS            mRFP1-Q66T: mRFP1-Q66T is a basic (constitutively fluorescent) orange fluorescent protein published in 2006, derived from Discosoma sp..
