[The description below was written by a language model from this plasmid's Addgene catalogue record and pLannotate feature annotations shown in this document.]
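Description:
promoter-less mRFP1_Pink is a small (about 2.8 kb) synthetic biology plasmid built on the iGEM Registry BioBrick vector pSB1C3 for use in E. coli. It replicates from a high-copy ColE1/pUC-type origin and is selected with chloramphenicol through a cat (chloramphenicol acetyltransferase) gene driven by its own cat promoter and followed by the lambda t0 terminator. As is typical of this backbone, the cloning region is insulated by transcription terminators: a putative bacterial terminator lies just upstream of the BioBrick prefix, and a his operon terminator follows the BioBrick suffix, limiting read-through into or out of the insert.

The payload is a 767 bp synthetic part consisting of a ribosome binding site and the coding sequence for mRFP1E_Pink, an engineered colour variant of the Discosoma-derived monomeric red fluorescent protein mRFP1. Automated annotation matches the roughly 675 bp open reading frame most closely to mRFP1-Q66T, which indicates only that it is a closely related mRFP1 derivative; the record does not list the substitutions that define the Pink variant. The catalogue notes "BioBrick sites removed" for both backbone and insert, yet the feature table still detects a BioBrick prefix and suffix flanking the part, so this most likely refers to removal of internal restriction sites that are incompatible with BioBrick assembly, although the record does not say so explicitly.

No promoter is placed upstream of the RBS, so the protein is not expected to be expressed meaningfully from this plasmid as supplied. The construct therefore serves as a modular reporter part into which a promoter of choice can be inserted, or as a non-expressing control alongside promoter-containing versions, in work developing mRFP1-based coloured proteins as alternatives to chromoproteins.
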