Addgene plasmid #183142: promoter-less mRFP1_Pink
Purpose: BioBrick pSB1C3 plasmid encoding a promoter-less version of mRFP1_Pink
Depositing lab: Anthony Forster. Depositing organization: Uppsala University. Publication: Overcoming chromoprotein limitations by engineering a red fluorescent protein. Bao L, Menon PNK, Liljeruhm J, Forster AC. Anal Biochem. 2020 Sep 3:113936. doi: 10.1016/j.ab.2020.113936. PubMed 32891596.
Backbone
  Vector backbone: BioBrick pSB1C3 vector
  Backbone manufacturer: iGEM Registry
  Modifications to backbone: BioBrick sites removed
  Vector type: Synthetic Biology
Growth in bacteria
  Bacterial resistance: Chloramphenicol, 25 μg/mL
  Growth temperature: 37°C
  Growth strain: DH5alpha
  Copy number: High Copy
Gene/Insert
  Gene/Insert name: RBS, mRFP1E_Pink
  Species: Synthetic
  Insert size (bp): 767
  Mutation: BioBrick sites removed
Terms and licenses: Academic/Nonprofit Terms; Industry Terms: Not Available to Industry
How to cite: promoter-less mRFP1_Pink was a gift from Anthony Forster (Addgene plasmid # 183142 ; http://n2t.net/addgene:183142 ; RRID:Addgene_183142)
