>Addgene plasmid #183142 | promoter-less mRFP1_Pink | depositor partial sequence | sequence record 355016 | pSB1C3-B0034-mRFP1_Pink
GAATTCGCGGCCGCTTCTAGAGAAAGAGGAGAAATACTAGATGGCTTCCTCCGAAGACGTTATCAAAGAG
TTCATGCGTTTCAAAGTTCGTATGGAAGGTTCCGTTAACGGTCACGAGTTCGAAATCGAAGGTGAAGGTG
AAGGTCGTCCGTACGAAGGTACCCAGACCGCTAAACTGAAAGTTACCAAAGGTGGTCCGCTGCCGTTCGC
TTGGGACATCCTGTCCCCGCAGGTCACTTACGGTTCCAAAGCTTACGTTAAACACCCGGCTGACATCCCG
GACTACCTGAAACTGTCCTTCCCGGAAGGTTTCAAATGGGAACGTGTTATGAACTTCGAAGACGGTGGTG
TTGTTACCGTTACCCAGGACTCCTCCCTGCAAGACGGTGAGTTCATCTACAAAGTTAAACTGCGTGGTAC
CAACTTCCCGTCCGACGGTCCGGTTATGCAGAAAAAAACCATGGGTTGGGAAGCTTCCACCGAACGTATG
TACCCGGAAGACGGTGCTCTGAAAGGTGAAATCAAAATGCGTCTGAAACTGAAAGACGGTGGTCACTACG
ACGCTGAAGTTAAAACCACCTACATGGCTAAAAAACCGGTTCAGCTGCCGGGTGCTTACAAAACCGACAT
CAAACTGGACATCACCTCCCACAACGAAGACTACACCATCGTTGAACAGTACGAACGTGCTGAAGGTCGT
CACTCCACCGGTGCTTAATAACGCTGATAGTGCTAGTGTAGATCGCTACTAGTAGCGGCCGCTGCAG
